LOCUS       Exported 7622 bp ds-DNA circular SYN 13-MAY-2021
DEFINITION  Mammalian expression plasmid for SARS-CoV-2 endoRNAse.
ACCESSION   .
VERSION     .
KEYWORDS    pGBW-m4134206
SOURCE      synthetic DNA construct
  ORGANISM  synthetic DNA construct
REFERENCE   1 (bases 1 to 7622)
  TITLE     SARS-CoV-2 protein Mammalian expression constructs, tagged, for
            protein expression and/or purification
REFERENCE   2 (bases 1 to 7622)
  AUTHORS   .
  TITLE     Direct Submission
  JOURNAL   Exported May 13, 2021 from SnapGene Server 1.1.58
            http://www.snapgene.com
FEATURES             Location/Qualifiers
     source          1..7622
                     /organism="synthetic DNA construct"
                     /mol_type="other DNA"
     CDS             1046..1066
                     /codon_start=1
                     /product="tobacco etch virus (TEV) protease recognition and
                     cleavage site"
                     /label=TEV site
                     /translation="ENLYFQS"
     CDS             1067..1093
                     /codon_start=1
                     /product="HA (human influenza hemagglutinin) epitope tag"
                     /label=HA
                     /translation="YPYDVPDYA"
     polyA_signal    1162..1283
                     /label=SV40 poly(A) signal
                     /note="SV40 polyadenylation signal"
     primer_bind     complement(1173..1192)
                     /label=EBV-rev
                     /note="SV40 polyA terminator, reverse primer"
     primer_bind     1227..1246
                     /label=SV40pA-R
                     /note="SV40 polyA, reverse primer"
     terminator      1398..1444
                     /label=T7 terminator
                     /note="transcription terminator for bacteriophage T7 RNA
                     polymerase"
     terminator      1474..1610
                     /label=rrnG terminator
                     /note="transcription terminator from the E. coli ribosomal
                     RNA rrnG operon (Albrechtsen et al., 1991)"
     misc_feature    1655..1726
                     /label=3' beta-globin insulator
                     /note="insulator downstream of the human beta-globin locus
                     (Farrell et al., 2002)"
     rep_origin      complement(1952..2540)
                     /direction=LEFT
                     /label=ori
                     /note="high-copy-number ColE1/pMB1/pBR322/pUC origin of
                     replication"
     primer_bind     complement(2032..2051)
                     /label=pBR322ori-F
                     /note="pBR322 origin, forward primer"
     promoter        3040..4249
                     /label=UbC promoter
                     /note="human ubiquitin C promoter"
     primer_bind     4086..4105
                     /label=hUBCpro-F
                     /note="Human Ubiquitin C (UbC) promoter, forward primer"
     CDS             4253..5281
                     /codon_start=1
                     /gene="aph(4)-Ia"
                     /product="aminoglycoside phosphotransferase from E. coli"
                     /label=HygR
                     /note="confers resistance to hygromycin"
                     /translation="MGKKPELTATSVEKFLIEKFDSVSDLMQLSEGEESRAFSFDVGGR
                     GYVLRVNSCADGFYKDRYVYRHFASAALPIPEVLDIGEFSESLTYCISRRAQGVTLQDL
                     PETELPAVLQPVAEAMDAIAAADLSQTSGFGPFGPQGIGQYTTWRDFICAIADPHVYHW
                     QTVMDDTVSASVAQALDELMLWAEDCPEVRHLVHADFGSNNVLTDNGRITAVIDWSEAM
                     FGDSQYEVANIFFWRPWLACMEQQTRYFERRHPELAGSPRLRAYMLRIGLDQLYQSLVD
                     GNFDDAAWAQGRCDAIVRSGAGTVGRTQIARRSAAVWTDGCVEVLADSGNRRPSTRPRA
                     KE"
     polyA_signal    5308..5356
                     /note="synthetic polyadenylation signal"
     CDS             5622..6482
                     /codon_start=1
                     /gene="bla"
                     /product="beta-lactamase"
                     /label=AmpR
                     /note="confers resistance to ampicillin, carbenicillin, and
                     related antibiotics"
                     /translation="MSIQHFRVALIPFFAAFCLPVFAHPETLVKVKDAEDQLGARVGYI
                     ELDLNSGKILESFRPEERFPMMSTFKVLLCGAVLSRIDAGQEQLGRRIHYSQNDLVEYS
                     PVTEKHLTDGMTVRELCSAAITMSDNTAANLLLTTIGGPKELTAFLHNMGDHVTRLDRW
                     EPELNEAIPNDERDTTMPVAMATTLRKLLTGELLTLASRQQLIDWMEADKVAGPLLRSA
                     LPAGWFIADKSGAGERGSRGIIAALGPDGKPSRIVVIYTTGSQATMDERNRQIAEIGAS
                     LIKHW"
     primer_bind     complement(5840..5859)
                     /label=Amp-R
                     /note="Ampicillin resistance gene, reverse primer"
     terminator      6495..6631
                     /label=rrnG terminator
                     /note="transcription terminator from the E. coli ribosomal
                     RNA rrnG operon (Albrechtsen et al., 1991)"
     misc_feature    6776..6847
                     /label=5' beta-globin insulator
                     /note="insulator upstream of the human beta-globin locus
                     (Farrell et al., 2002)"
     terminator      6852..6898
                     /label=T7 terminator
                     /note="transcription terminator for bacteriophage T7 RNA
                     polymerase"
     polyA_signal    6916..6964
                     /note="synthetic polyadenylation signal"
     enhancer        7045..7348
                     /label=CMV enhancer
                     /note="human cytomegalovirus immediate early enhancer"
     promoter        7350..7552
                     /label=CMV promoter
                     /note="human cytomegalovirus (CMV) immediate early
                     promoter"
     primer_bind     7503..7523
                     /label=CMV-F
                     /note="Human CMV immediate early promoter, forward primer"
ORIGIN
        1 caccatgtca ctggagaacg ttgctttcaa tgtagtgaac aaggggcact ttgacggaca
       61 gcaaggcgaa gtgccggtca gtatcataaa taatacggtg tacaccaaag tcgatggtgt
      121 tgacgtggag ttatttgaaa acaagacaac tttgcctgtc aatgtggcct tcgagctgtg
      181 ggcaaaacgc aacattaagc cagtacccga agtgaaaatc ctcaacaatc ttggcgttga
      241 tattgccgca aacactgtta tctgggatta taagcgagat gcgcctgccc atatatccac
      301 cattggagtg tgttctatga cagacatcgc taaaaagccc accgagacaa tttgcgcgcc
      361 actcacggta ttctttgacg ggagggtcga cggtcaggtg gatctgttta gaaatgcccg
      421 taacggcgta cttattactg aaggaagcgt gaaaggccta cagcccagtg ttgggccgaa
      481 gcaagcaagc ctaaatggag tcacactgat cggagaggct gtgaaaaccc agttcaacta
      541 ctataagaag gtcgacggcg tggttcagca gctgcctgag acatacttta cccaatcgcg
      601 gaatctgcaa gaatttaagc ccagatccca gatggagatt gacttcttgg aactggccat
      661 ggatgagttc atcgaacggt ataagctcga gggctacgcc ttcgagcaca tagtttatgg
      721 ggatttttct cattcacagt taggcggtct gcacttgctc atcggattag cgaaacgctt
      781 taaagagagc ccattcgaac ttgaagactt tatcccaatg gactcaactg tgaagaatta
      841 cttcataact gacgctcaga cagggtccag caagtgcgtc tgttctgtta ttgatttgct
      901 acttgatgat ttcgtggaga ttattaaatc acaggacctg tccgtggttt cgaaggtcgt
      961 gaaagtaacc atcgactata cggaaattag tttcatgctt tggtgtaagg atggccatgt
     1021 ggagacattt tatcctaagc tccaggaaaa cctttacttt cagtcgtacc cctatgacgt
     1081 accagattat gcgtaaggat ccgcaggcct ctgctagctt gactgactga gatacagcgt
     1141 accttcagct cacagacatg ataagataca ttgatgagtt tggacaaacc acaactagaa
     1201 tgcagtgaaa aaaatgcttt atttgtgaaa tttgtgatgc tattgcttta tttgtaacca
     1261 ttataagctg caataaacaa gttaacaaca acaattgcat tcattttatg tttcaggttc
     1321 agggggaggt gtgggaggtt ttttaaagca agtaaaacct ctacaaatgt ggtattggcc
     1381 catctctatc ggtatcgtag cataacccct tggggcctct aaacgggtct tgaggggttt
     1441 tttgtgcccc tcgggccgga ttgctatcta ccggcattgg cgcagaaaaa aatgcctgat
     1501 gcgacgctgc gcgtcttata ctcccacata tgccagattc agcaacggat acggcttccc
     1561 caacttgccc acttccatac gtgtcctcct taccagaaat ttatccttaa ggtcgtcagc
     1621 tatcctgcag gcgatctctc gatttcgatc aagacattcc tttaatggtc ttttctggac
     1681 accactaggg gtcagaagta gttcatcaaa ctttcttccc tccctaatct cattggttac
     1741 cttgggctat cgaaacttaa ttaaccagtc aagtcagcta cttggcgaga tcgacttgtc
     1801 tgggtttcga ctacgctcag aattgcgtca gtcaagttcg atctggtcct tgctattgca
     1861 cccgttctcc gattacgagt ttcatttaaa tcatgtgagc aaaaggccag caaaaggcca
     1921 ggaaccgtaa aaaggccgcg ttgctggcgt ttttccatag gctccgcccc cctgacgagc
     1981 atcacaaaaa tcgacgctca agtcagaggt ggcgaaaccc gacaggacta taaagatacc
     2041 aggcgtttcc ccctggaagc tccctcgtgc gctctcctgt tccgaccctg ccgcttaccg
     2101 gatacctgtc cgcctttctc ccttcgggaa gcgtggcgct ttctcatagc tcacgctgta
     2161 ggtatctcag ttcggtgtag gtcgttcgct ccaagctggg ctgtgtgcac gaaccccccg
     2221 ttcagcccga ccgctgcgcc ttatccggta actatcgtct tgagtccaac ccggtaagac
     2281 acgacttatc gccactggca gcagccactg gtaacaggat tagcagagcg aggtatgtag
     2341 gcggtgctac agagttcttg aagtggtggc ctaactacgg ctacactaga agaacagtat
     2401 ttggtatctg cgctctgctg aagccagtta ccttcggaaa aagagttggt agctcttgat
     2461 ccggcaaaca aaccaccgct ggtagcggtg gtttttttgt ttgcaagcag cagattacgc
     2521 gcagaaaaaa aggatctcaa gaagatcctt tgatcttttc tacggggtct gacgctcagt
     2581 ggaacgaaaa ctcacgttaa gggattttgg tcatgagatt atcaaaaagg atcttcacct
     2641 agatcctttt aaattaaaaa tgaagtttta aatcaatcta aagtatatat gagtaaactt
     2701 ggtctgacag ttaccaatgc ttaatcagtg aggcacctat ctcagcgatc tgtctatttc
     2761 gttcatccat agttgcattt aaatttccga actctccaag gccctcgtcg gaaaatcttc
     2821 aaacctttcg tccgatccat cttgcaggct acctctcgaa cgaactatcg caagtctctt
     2881 ggccggcctt gcgccttggc tattgcttgg cagcgcctat cgccaggtat tactccaatc
     2941 ccgaatatcc gagatcggga tcacccgaga gaagttcaac ctacatcctc aatcccgatc
     3001 tatccgagat ccgaggaata tcgaaatcgg ggcgcgcctg gcctccgcgc cgggttttgg
     3061 cgcctcccgc gggcgccccc ctcgtcacgg cgagcgctgc cacgtcagac gaagggcgca
     3121 ggagcgtcct gatccttccg cccggacgct caggacagcg gcccgctgct cataagactc
     3181 ggccttagaa ccccagtatc agcagaagga cattttagga cgggacttgg gtgactctag
     3241 ggcactggtt ttctttccag agagcggaac aggcgaggaa aagtagtccc ttctcggcga
     3301 ttctgcggag ggatctccgt ggggcggtga acgccgatga ttatataagg acgcgccggg
     3361 tgtggcacag ctagttccgt cgcagccggg atttgggtcg cggttcttgt ttgtggatcg
     3421 ctgtgatcgt cacttggtga gtagcgggct gctgggctgg ccggggcttt cgtggccgcc
     3481 gggccgctcg gtgggacgga agcgtgtgga gagaccgcca agggctgtag tctgggtccg
     3541 cgagcaaggt tgccctgaac tgggggttgg ggggagcgca gcaaaatggc ggctgttccc
     3601 gagtcttgaa tggaagacgc ttgtgaggcg ggctgtgagg tcgttgaaac aaggtggggg
     3661 gcatggtggg cggcaagaac ccaaggtctt gagcccttcg ctaatgcggg aaagctctta
     3721 ttcgggtgag atgggctggg caccatctgg ggaccctgac gtgaagtttg tcactgactg
     3781 gagaactcgg tttgtcgtct gttgcggggg cggcagttat ggcggtgccg ttgggcagtg
     3841 cacccgtacc tttgggagcg cgcgccctcg tcgtgtcgtg acgtcacccg ttctgttggc
     3901 ttataatgca gggtggggcc acctgccggt aggtgtgcgg taggcttttc tccgtcgcag
     3961 gacgcagggt tcgggcctag ggtaggctct cctgaatcga caggcgccgg acctctggtg
     4021 aggggaggga taagtgaggc gtcagtttct ttggtcggtt ttatgtacct atcttcttaa
     4081 gtagctgaag ctccggtttt gaactatgcg ctcggggttg gcgagtgtgt tttgtgaagt
     4141 tttttaggca ccttttgaaa tgtaatcatt tgggtcaata tgtaattttc agtgttagac
     4201 ttgtaaattg tccgctaaat tctggccgtt tttggctttt ttgttagaca acatgggtaa
     4261 aaagcctgaa ctcaccgcga cgtctgtcga gaagtttctg atcgaaaagt tcgacagcgt
     4321 ctccgacctg atgcagctct cggagggcga agaatctcgt gctttcagct tcgatgtagg
     4381 agggcgtgga tatgtcctgc gggtaaatag ctgcgccgat ggtttctaca aagatcgtta
     4441 tgtttatcgg cactttgcat ccgccgcgct cccgattccg gaagtgcttg acattgggga
     4501 gttcagcgag agcctgacct attgcatctc ccgccgtgca cagggtgtca cgttgcaaga
     4561 cctgcctgaa accgaactgc ccgctgttct gcagccggtc gcggaggcaa tggatgccat
     4621 cgctgccgcc gatcttagcc agacgagcgg gttcggccca ttcggaccgc aaggaatcgg
     4681 tcaatacact acatggcgtg atttcatatg cgcgattgct gatccccatg tgtatcactg
     4741 gcaaactgtg atggacgaca ccgtcagtgc gtccgtcgcg caggctctcg atgagctgat
     4801 gctttgggcc gaggactgcc ccgaagtccg gcacctcgtg cacgcggatt tcggctccaa
     4861 caatgtcctg acggacaatg gccgcataac agcggtcatt gactggagcg aggcgatgtt
     4921 cggggattcc caatacgagg tcgccaacat cttcttctgg aggccgtggt tggcttgtat
     4981 ggagcagcag acgcgctact tcgagcggag gcatccggag cttgcaggat cgccccggct
     5041 ccgggcgtat atgctccgca ttggtcttga ccaactctat cagagcttgg ttgacggcaa
     5101 tttcgatgat gcagcttggg cgcagggtcg atgcgacgca atcgtccgat ccggagccgg
     5161 gactgtcggg cgtacacaaa tcgcccgcag aagcgccgcc gtctggaccg atggctgtgt
     5221 agaagtactc gccgatagtg gaaaccgacg ccccagcact cgtccgaggg caaaggaata
     5281 agctagtatg taagcctagt cttagataat aaaatcgcta tccatcgaag atggatgtgt
     5341 gttggttttt tgtgtgtgta acgctaggcg cgcctggtgt accgagaacg atcctctcag
     5401 tgcgagtctc gacgatccat atcgttgctt ggcagtcagc cagtcggaat ccagcttggg
     5461 acccaggaag tccaatcgtc agatattgta ctcaagcctg gtcacggcag cgtaccgatc
     5521 tgtttaaacc tagatattga tagtctgatc ggtcaacgta taatcgagtc ctagcttttg
     5581 caaacatcta tcaagagaca ggatcagcag gaggctttcg catgagtatt caacatttcc
     5641 gtgtcgccct tattcccttt tttgcggcat tttgccttcc tgtttttgct cacccagaaa
     5701 cgctggtgaa agtaaaagat gctgaagatc agttgggtgc gcgagtgggt tacatcgaac
     5761 tggatctcaa cagcggtaag atccttgaga gttttcgccc cgaagaacgc tttccaatga
     5821 tgagcacttt taaagttctg ctatgtggcg cggtattatc ccgtattgac gccgggcaag
     5881 agcaactcgg tcgccgcata cactattctc agaatgactt ggttgagtat tcaccagtca
     5941 cagaaaagca tcttacggat ggcatgacag taagagaatt atgcagtgct gccataacca
     6001 tgagtgataa cactgcggcc aacttacttc tgacaacgat tggaggaccg aaggagctaa
     6061 ccgctttttt gcacaacatg ggggatcatg taactcgcct tgatcgttgg gaaccggagc
     6121 tgaatgaagc cataccaaac gacgagcgtg acaccacgat gcctgtagca atggcaacaa
     6181 ccttgcgtaa actattaact ggcgaactac ttactctagc ttcccggcaa cagttgatag
     6241 actggatgga ggcggataaa gttgcaggac cacttctgcg ctcggccctt ccggctggct
     6301 ggtttattgc tgataaatct ggagccggtg agcgtgggtc tcgcggtatc attgcagcac
     6361 tggggccaga tggtaagccc tcccgtatcg tagttatcta cacgacgggg agtcaggcaa
     6421 ctatggatga acgaaataga cagatcgctg agataggtgc ctcactgatt aagcattggt
     6481 aaccgattct aggtgcattg gcgcagaaaa aaatgcctga tgcgacgctg cgcgtcttat
     6541 actcccacat atgccagatt cagcaacgga tacggcttcc ccaacttgcc cacttccata
     6601 cgtgtcctcc ttaccagaaa tttatcctta agatcgttta aactcgactc tggctctatc
     6661 gaatctccgt cgtttcgagc ttacgcgaac agccgtggcg ctcatttgct cgtcgggcat
     6721 cgaatctcgt cagctatcgt cagcttacct ttttggcagc gatcgcggct cccgacatct
     6781 tggaccatta gctccacagg tatcttcttc cctctagtgg tcataacagc agcttcagct
     6841 acctctcaat tcaaaaaacc cctcaagacc cgtttagagg ccccaagggg ttatgctatc
     6901 aatcgttgcg ttacacacac aaaaaaccaa cacacatcca tcttcgatgg atagcgattt
     6961 tattatctaa ctgctgatcg agtgtagcca gatctagtaa tcaattacgg ggtcattagt
     7021 tcatagccca tatatggagt tccgcgttac ataacttacg gtaaatggcc cgcctggctg
     7081 accgcccaac gacccccgcc cattgacgtc aataatgacg tatgttccca tagtaacgcc
     7141 aatagggact ttccattgac gtcaatgggt ggagtattta cggtaaactg cccacttggc
     7201 agtacatcaa gtgtatcata tgccaagtac gccccctatt gacgtcaatg acggtaaatg
     7261 gcccgcctgg cattatgccc agtacatgac cttatgggac tttcctactt ggcagtacat
     7321 ctacgtatta gtcatcgcta ttaccatgct gatgcggttt tggcagtaca tcaatgggcg
     7381 tggatagcgg tttgactcac ggggatttcc aagtctccac cccattgacg tcaatgggag
     7441 tttgttttgg caccaaaatc aacgggactt tccaaaatgt cgtaacaact ccgccccatt
     7501 gacgcaaatg ggcggtaggc gtgtacggtg ggaggtctat ataagcagag ctggtttagt
     7561 gaaccgtcag atcagatctt tgtcgatcct accatccact cgacacaccc gccagcggcc
     7621 gc
//
