[The description below was written by a language model from this plasmid's Addgene catalogue record and the feature table of its GenBank file.]
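Description:
pGBW-m4134206 is a 7,622 bp circular mammalian expression plasmid built on the pTwist_CMV_Hygro_6 backbone and designed to produce the SARS-CoV-2 endoribonuclease, a mature cleavage product of the ORF1ab polyprotein. The wild-type insert of about 1 kb is driven by the human cytomegalovirus immediate-early enhancer and promoter. The feature table does not annotate the coding sequence itself, but it evidently occupies the region between the CMV promoter (which spans the numbering origin) and the annotated tags. Immediately downstream, and supplied by the backbone, are a TEV protease recognition site followed by an HA epitope tag. The protein is therefore expressed with a C-terminal HA tag for detection or immunoaffinity capture, and the tag can be removed by TEV cleavage. An SV40 polyadenylation signal terminates the transcript.

The expression cassette is flanked by 5' and 3' beta-globin insulator elements, together with T7 and rrnG transcription terminators and a synthetic poly(A) signal upstream of the CMV enhancer. These elements presumably limit transcriptional read-through and interference from neighbouring units. A separate cassette places the hygromycin phosphotransferase gene under the human ubiquitin C promoter with its own synthetic poly(A) signal, allowing hygromycin selection of transfected mammalian cells, for example to derive stable lines. In E. coli the plasmid replicates from a high-copy ColE1/pUC-type origin and is selected with ampicillin through the beta-lactamase gene.

The record places the construct in a set of tagged SARS-CoV-2 protein expression plasmids intended for protein expression and/or purification in mammalian cells.
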