Addgene plasmid #152512: pGBW-m4134206
Purpose: Mammalian expression plasmid for SARS-CoV-2 endoRNAse
Depositing lab: Ginkgo Bioworks & Benjie Chen. Depositing organization: Ginkgo Bioworks.
Backbone
  Vector backbone: pTwist_CMV_Hygro_6
  Backbone size w/o insert (bp): 6525
  Vector type: Mammalian Expression
  Selectable markers: Hygromycin
Growth in bacteria
  Bacterial resistance: Ampicillin, 100 μg/mL
  Growth temperature: 37°C
  Growth strain: DH5alpha
  Copy number: High Copy
Gene/Insert
  Gene/Insert name: SARS-CoV-2 endoRNAse
  Species: Severe acute respiratory syndrome coronavirus 2
  Insert size (bp): 1037
  Mutation: wt
  Entrez Gene: ORF1ab (a.k.a. GU280_gp01)
  Promoter: CMV
  Tag / fusion protein: Cleavable TEV;HA (C terminal on backbone)
  Cloning method: Unknown
Resource information
  A portion of this plasmid was derived from a plasmid made by: GinkgoBioworks
Depositor comments: NCBI reference sequence: YP_009725310.1
How to cite: pGBW-m4134206 was a gift from Ginkgo Bioworks & Benjie Chen (Addgene plasmid # 152512 ; http://n2t.net/addgene:152512 ; RRID:Addgene_152512)
